Addgene plasmid #77428: TPK1 gRNA (BRDN0001146096)
Purpose: 3rd generation lentiviral gRNA plasmid targeting human TPK1
Depositing lab: John Doench & David Root. Depositing organization: Broad Institute. Publication: Optimized sgRNA design to maximize activity and minimize off-target effects of CRISPR-Cas9. Doench JG, Fusi N, Sullender M, Hegde M, Vaimberg EW, Donovan KF, Smith I, Tothova Z, Wilen C, Orchard R, Virgin HW, Listgarten J, Root DE. Nat Biotechnol. 2016 Jan 18. doi: 10.1038/nbt.3437. PubMed 26780180.
Backbone
  Vector backbone: lentiGuide-Puro
  Backbone manufacturer: Zhang Lab (Addgene plasmid # 52963)
  Vector type: Mammalian Expression, Lentiviral, CRISPR
  Selectable markers: Puromycin
Growth in bacteria
  Bacterial resistance: Ampicillin, 100 μg/mL
  Growth temperature: 37°C
  Growth strain: DH5alpha
  Copy number: High Copy
Gene/Insert
  Gene/Insert name: TPK1 (alt names: TPK1; NM_001042482.1)
  gRNA/shRNA sequence: TGACGAAAATAGTTGTCCAA
  Species: H. sapiens (human)
  Entrez Gene: TPK1 (a.k.a. HTPK1, PP20, THMD5)
  Promoter: hU6
  Cloning method: Unknown
  Sequencing primers: 5′ U6-F; 3′ pS2-R
Terms and licenses: Academic/Nonprofit Terms; Industry Terms: Not Available to Industry
Depositor comments: The gRNA was designed to target the following Genbank reference sequence(s): NM_001042482.1,NM_022445.3. Note that this plasmid does NOT contain Cas9. It should be used in conjunction with lentiCas9-Blast (Addgene #52962) or otherwise with cell lines already expressing Cas9. Browse the full kinome gRNA library at http://www.addgene.org/pooled-library/broadgpp-human-kinome/ or visit http://www.broadinstitute.org/rnai/public/ for detailed protocols and information.
How to cite: TPK1 gRNA (BRDN0001146096) was a gift from John Doench & David Root (Addgene plasmid # 77428 ; http://n2t.net/addgene:77428 ; RRID:Addgene_77428)
