[The description below was written by a language model from this plasmid's Addgene catalogue record and pLannotate feature annotations shown in this document.]
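Description:
TPK1 gRNA (BRDN0001146096) is a third-generation lentiviral CRISPR guide plasmid built on the lentiGuide-Puro backbone, carrying a single guide RNA directed against human TPK1 (also known as HTPK1, PP20 or THMD5). According to the depositor, the guide was designed against two TPK1 reference transcripts. It is one member of a human kinome gRNA collection associated with work on optimized sgRNA design. In E. coli the 8.3 kb plasmid is maintained at high copy from a ColE1/pUC-type origin and selected with ampicillin through the β-lactamase gene. An f1 origin, an SV40 origin and remnants of a lac/T7/T3 cloning region are also annotated in the backbone.

The transfer cassette begins with an RSV promoter fused to a truncated HIV-1 5' LTR, an arrangement that makes genomic RNA production Tat-independent. The Ψ packaging signal, a partial gag sequence and the RRE follow, and the cassette ends in a self-inactivating ΔU3 3' LTR. Within this unit, the human U6 RNA polymerase III promoter drives the targeting spacer joined to the Streptococcus pyogenes Cas9 gRNA scaffold. A cPPT/CTS element lies downstream of the scaffold. Next, an EF-1α core promoter with its intron A expresses puromycin N-acetyltransferase, which allows puromycin selection of transduced mammalian cells. A WPRE after this gene enhances transcript expression.

The plasmid does not encode Cas9, so it must be used with a separate Cas9 vector, such as a blasticidin-selectable lentiviral Cas9 construct, or in cells that already express Cas9. Its typical use is production of lentivirus for stable guide delivery and knockout of TPK1 in human cells.
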