Features (pLannotate 1.2.2; 29 found; start..end, strand, type, name):
     14..80      +  CDS            small t antigen (fragment): SV40 (simian virus 40) small t antigen
    106..317     +  promoter       EF-1α core promoter: core promoter for human elongation factor EF-1α
    318..1256    +  intron         EF-1α intron A: intron upstream of the start codon of human EF-1α
   1278..1877    +  CDS            PuroR (fragment): puromycin N-acetyltransferase; pac from Streptomyces; confers resistance to puromycin
   1893..2481    +  misc_feature   WPRE: woodchuck hepatitis virus posttranscriptional regulatory element
   2532..2551    +  misc_feature   cPPT/CTS (fragment): central polypurine tract and central termination sequence of HIV-1
   2553..2786    +  LTR            3' LTR (ΔU3): self-inactivating 3' long terminal repeat (LTR) from HIV-1
   2864..2985    +  polyA_signal   SV40 poly(A) signal: SV40 polyadenylation signal
   3025..3160    +  rep_origin     SV40 ori: SV40 origin of replication
   3181..3199    -  promoter       T7 promoter: promoter for bacteriophage T7 RNA polymerase
   3207..3362    +  CDS            lacZα (fragment): LacZα fragment of β-galactosidase; lacZ fragment
   3367..3795    +  rep_origin     f1 ori (sequence partly withheld): f1 bacteriophage origin of replication; arrow indicates direction of (+) strand synthesis
   3848..3952    +  promoter       AmpR promoter: bla
   3953..4813    +  CDS            AmpR: β-lactamase; bla; confers resistance to ampicillin, carbenicillin, and related antibiotics
   4984..5572    +  rep_origin     ori: high-copy-number ColE1/pMB1/pBR322/pUC origin of replication
   5755..5847    +  CDS            lacI (fragment): lac repressor; lacI; The lac repressor binds to the lac operator to inhibit transcription in E. coli. This inhibition can be relieved by adding lactose or isopropyl-β-D-thiogalactopyranoside (IPTG).
   5860..5881    +  protein_bind   CAP binding site: CAP binding activates transcription in the presence of cAMP. E. coli catabolite activator protein
   5896..5926    +  promoter       lac promoter: promoter for the E. coli lac operon
   5934..5950    +  protein_bind   lac operator: The lac repressor binds to the lac operator to inhibit transcription in E. coli. This inhibition can be relieved by adding lactose or isopropyl-β-D-thiogalactopyranoside (IPTG). lac repressor encoded by lacI
   5995..6013    +  promoter       T3 promoter: promoter for bacteriophage T3 RNA polymerase
   6041..6267    +  promoter       RSV promoter: Rous sarcoma virus enhancer/promoter
   6268..6448    +  LTR            5' LTR (truncated): truncated 5' long terminal repeat (LTR) from HIV-1
   6495..6620    +  misc_feature   HIV-1 Ψ: packaging signal of human immunodeficiency virus type 1
   6604..6967    +  CDS            HIV-1 gag (fragment): gag protein from human immunodeficiency virus 1; gag
   7113..7346    +  misc_feature   RRE: The Rev response element (RRE) of HIV-1 allows for Rev-dependent mRNA export from the nucleus to the cytoplasm.
   7723..7749    +  CDS            Rev (fragment): human immunodeficiency virus 1 (HIV-1) Rev protein; rev; enhances nuclear export of unspliced and incompletely spliced viral mRNAs
   7753..7993    +  promoter       U6 promoter: RNA polymerase III promoter for human U6 snRNA
   8023..8098    +  misc_RNA       gRNA scaffold: guide RNA scaffold for the Streptococcus pyogenes CRISPR/Cas9 system
   8154..8271    +  misc_feature   cPPT/CTS: central polypurine tract and central termination sequence of HIV-1
>Addgene plasmid #77428 | TPK1 gRNA (BRDN0001146096) | addgene full sequence | sequence record 187742 | Addgene Assembled Sequence
CCCGGGTGCAAAGATGGATAAAGTTTTAAACAGAGAGGAATCTTTGCAGCTAATGGACCTTCTAGGTCTT
GAAAGGAGTGGGAATTGGCTCCGGTGCCCGTCAGTGGGCAGAGCGCACATCGCCCACAGTCCCCGAGAAG
TTGGGGGGAGGGGTCGGCAATTGATCCGGTGCCTAGAGAAGGTGGCGCGGGGTAAACTGGGAAAGTGATG
TCGTGTACTGGCTCCGCCTTTTTCCCGAGGGTGGGGGAGAACCGTATATAAGTGCAGTAGTCGCCGTGAA
CGTTCTTTTTCGCAACGGGTTTGCCGCCAGAACACAGGTAAGTGCCGTGTGTGGTTCCCGCGGGCCTGGC
CTCTTTACGGGTTATGGCCCTTGCGTGCCTTGAATTACTTCCACCTGGCTGCAGTACGTGATTCTTGATC
CCGAGCTTCGGGTTGGAAGTGGGTGGGAGAGTTCGAGGCCTTGCGCTTAAGGAGCCCCTTCGCCTCGTGC
TTGAGTTGAGGCCTGGCCTGGGCGCTGGGGCCGCCGCGTGCGAATCTGGTGGCACCTTCGCGCCTGTCTC
GCTGCTTTCGATAAGTCTCTAGCCATTTAAAATTTTTGATGACCTGCTGCGACGCTTTTTTTCTGGCAAG
ATAGTCTTGTAAATGCGGGCCAAGATCTGCACACTGGTATTTCGGTTTTTGGGGCCGCGGGCGGCGACGG
GGCCCGTGCGTCCCAGCGCACATGTTCGGCGAGGCGGGGCCTGCGAGCGCGGCCACCGAGAATCGGACGG
GGGTAGTCTCAAGCTGGCCGGCCTGCTCTGGTGCCTGGCCTCGCGCCGCCGTGTATCGCCCCGCCCTGGG
CGGCAAGGCTGGCCCGGTCGGCACCAGTTGCGTGAGCGGAAAGATGGCCGCTTCCCGGCCCTGCTGCAGG
GAGCTCAAAATGGAGGACGCGGCGCTCGGGAGAGCGGGCGGGTGAGTCACCCACACAAAGGAAAAGGGCC
TTTCCGTCCTCAGCCGTCGCTTCATGTGACTCCACGGAGTACCGGGCGCCGTCCAGGCACCTCGATTAGT
TCTCGAGCTTTTGGAGTACGTCGTCTTTAGGTTGGGGGGAGGGGTTTTATGCGATGGAGTTTCCCCACAC
TGAGTGGGTGGAGACTGAAGTTAGGCCAGCTTGGCACTTGATGTAATTCTCCTTGGAATTTGCCCTTTTT
GAGTTTGGATCTTGGTTCATTCTCAAGCCTCAGACAGTGGTTCAAAGTTTTTTTCTTCCATTTCAGGTGT
CGTGACGTACGGCCACCATGACCGAGTACAAGCCCACGGTGCGCCTCGCCACCCGCGACGACGTCCCCAG
GGCCGTACGCACCCTCGCCGCCGCGTTCGCCGACTACCCCGCCACGCGCCACACCGTCGATCCGGACCGC
CACATCGAGCGGGTCACCGAGCTGCAAGAACTCTTCCTCACGCGCGTCGGGCTCGACATCGGCAAGGTGT
GGGTCGCGGACGACGGCGCCGCCGTGGCGGTCTGGACCACGCCGGAGAGCGTCGAAGCGGGGGCGGTGTT
CGCCGAGATCGGCCCGCGCATGGCCGAGTTGAGCGGTTCCCGGCTGGCCGCGCAGCAACAGATGGAAGGC
CTCCTGGCGCCGCACCGGCCCAAGGAGCCCGCGTGGTTCCTGGCCACCGTCGGAGTCTCGCCCGACCACC
AGGGCAAGGGTCTGGGCAGCGCCGTCGTGCTCCCCGGAGTGGAGGCGGCCGAGCGCGCCGGGGTGCCCGC
CTTCCTGGAGACCTCCGCGCCCCGCAACCTCCCCTTCTACGAGCGGCTCGGCTTCACCGTCACCGCCGAC
GTCGAGGTGCCCGAAGGACCGCGCACCTGGTGCATGACCCGCAAGCCCGGTGCCTGAACGCGTTAAGTCG
ACAATCAACCTCTGGATTACAAAATTTGTGAAAGATTGACTGGTATTCTTAACTATGTTGCTCCTTTTAC
GCTATGTGGATACGCTGCTTTAATGCCTTTGTATCATGCTATTGCTTCCCGTATGGCTTTCATTTTCTCC
TCCTTGTATAAATCCTGGTTGCTGTCTCTTTATGAGGAGTTGTGGCCCGTTGTCAGGCAACGTGGCGTGG
TGTGCACTGTGTTTGCTGACGCAACCCCCACTGGTTGGGGCATTGCCACCACCTGTCAGCTCCTTTCCGG
GACTTTCGCTTTCCCCCTCCCTATTGCCACGGCGGAACTCATCGCCGCCTGCCTTGCCCGCTGCTGGACA
GGGGCTCGGCTGTTGGGCACTGACAATTCCGTGGTGTTGTCGGGGAAATCATCGTCCTTTCCTTGGCTGC
TCGCCTGTGTTGCCACCTGGATTCTGCGCGGGACGTCCTTCTGCTACGTCCCTTCGGCCCTCAATCCAGC
GGACCTTCCTTCCCGCGGCCTGCTGCCGGCTCTGCGGCCTCTTCCGCGTCTTCGCCTTCGCCCTCAGACG
AGTCGGATCTCCCTTTGGGCCGCCTCCCCGCGTCGACTTTAAGACCAATGACTTACAAGGCAGCTGTAGA
TCTTAGCCACTTTTTAAAAGAAAAGGGGGGACTGGAAGGGCTAATTCACTCCCAACGAAGACAAGATCTG
CTTTTTGCTTGTACTGGGTCTCTCTGGTTAGACCAGATCTGAGCCTGGGAGCTCTCTGGCTAACTAGGGA
ACCCACTGCTTAAGCCTCAATAAAGCTTGCCTTGAGTGCTTCAAGTAGTGTGTGCCCGTCTGTTGTGTGA
CTCTGGTAACTAGAGATCCCTCAGACCCTTTTAGTCAGTGTGGAAAATCTCTAGCAGTACGTATAGTAGT
TCATGTCATCTTATTATTCAGTATTTATAACTTGCAAAGAAATGAATATCAGAGAGTGAGAGGAACTTGT
TTATTGCAGCTTATAATGGTTACAAATAAAGCAATAGCATCACAAATTTCACAAATAAAGCATTTTTTTC
ACTGCATTCTAGTTGTGGTTTGTCCAAACTCATCAATGTATCTTATCATGTCTGGCTCTAGCTATCCCGC
CCCTAACTCCGCCCATCCCGCCCCTAACTCCGCCCAGTTCCGCCCATTCTCCGCCCCATGGCTGACTAAT
TTTTTTTATTTATGCAGAGGCCGAGGCCGCCTCGGCCTCTGAGCTATTCCAGAAGTAGTGAGGAGGCTTT
TTTGGAGGCCTAGGGACGTACCCAATTCGCCCTATAGTGAGTCGTATTACGCGCGCTCACTGGCCGTCGT
TTTACAACGTCGTGACTGGGAAAACCCTGGCGTTACCCAACTTAATCGCCTTGCAGCACATCCCCCTTTC
GCCAGCTGGCGTAATAGCGAAGAGGCCCGCACCGATCGCCCTTCCCAACAGTTGCGCAGCCTGAATGGCG
AATGGG
[124 nt withheld, positions 3367-3490]
C
[91 nt withheld, positions 3492-3582]
A
[49 nt withheld, positions 3584-3632]
CCTTTGACGTTGGAGTCCACGTTCTTT
[37 nt withheld, positions 3660-3696]
ACCCTATCTCGGTCTATTCTTTTGATTTATAAGGGATTTTGCCGATTTCGGCCTATTGGTTAAAAAATGA
GCTGATTTAACAAAAATTTAACGCGAATTTTAACAAAATATTAACGCTTACAATTTAGGTGGCACTTTTC
GGGGAAATGTGCGCGGAACCCCTATTTGTTTATTTTTCTAAATACATTCAAATATGTATCCGCTCATGAG
ACAATAACCCTGATAAATGCTTCAATAATATTGAAAAAGGAAGAGTATGAGTATTCAACATTTCCGTGTC
GCCCTTATTCCCTTTTTTGCGGCATTTTGCCTTCCTGTTTTTGCTCACCCAGAAACGCTGGTGAAAGTAA
AAGATGCTGAAGATCAGTTGGGTGCACGAGTGGGTTACATCGAACTGGATCTCAACAGCGGTAAGATCCT
TGAGAGTTTTCGCCCCGAAGAACGTTTTCCAATGATGAGCACTTTTAAAGTTCTGCTATGTGGCGCGGTA
TTATCCCGTATTGACGCCGGGCAAGAGCAACTCGGTCGCCGCATACACTATTCTCAGAATGACTTGGTTG
AGTACTCACCAGTCACAGAAAAGCATCTTACGGATGGCATGACAGTAAGAGAATTATGCAGTGCTGCCAT
AACCATGAGTGATAACACTGCGGCCAACTTACTTCTGACAACGATCGGAGGACCGAAGGAGCTAACCGCT
TTTTTGCACAACATGGGGGATCATGTAACTCGCCTTGATCGTTGGGAACCGGAGCTGAATGAAGCCATAC
CAAACGACGAGCGTGACACCACGATGCCTGTAGCAATGGCAACAACGTTGCGCAAACTATTAACTGGCGA
ACTACTTACTCTAGCTTCCCGGCAACAATTAATAGACTGGATGGAGGCGGATAAAGTTGCAGGACCACTT
CTGCGCTCGGCCCTTCCGGCTGGCTGGTTTATTGCTGATAAATCTGGAGCCGGTGAGCGTGGGTCTCGCG
GTATCATTGCAGCACTGGGGCCAGATGGTAAGCCCTCCCGTATCGTAGTTATCTACACGACGGGGAGTCA
GGCAACTATGGATGAACGAAATAGACAGATCGCTGAGATAGGTGCCTCACTGATTAAGCATTGGTAACTG
TCAGACCAAGTTTACTCATATATACTTTAGATTGATTTAAAACTTCATTTTTAATTTAAAAGGATCTAGG
TGAAGATCCTTTTTGATAATCTCATGACCAAAATCCCTTAACGTGAGTTTTCGTTCCACTGAGCGTCAGA
CCCCGTAGAAAAGATCAAAGGATCTTCTTGAGATCCTTTTTTTCTGCGCGTAATCTGCTGCTTGCAAACA
AAAAAACCACCGCTACCAGCGGTGGTTTGTTTGCCGGATCAAGAGCTACCAACTCTTTTTCCGAAGGTAA
CTGGCTTCAGCAGAGCGCAGATACCAAATACTGTTCTTCTAGTGTAGCCGTAGTTAGGCCACCACTTCAA
GAACTCTGTAGCACCGCCTACATACCTCGCTCTGCTAATCCTGTTACCAGTGGCTGCTGCCAGTGGCGAT
AAGTCGTGTCTTACCGGGTTGGACTCAAGACGATAGTTACCGGATAAGGCGCAGCGGTCGGGCTGAACGG
GGGGTTCGTGCACACAGCCCAGCTTGGAGCGAACGACCTACACCGAACTGAGATACCTACAGCGTGAGCT
ATGAGAAAGCGCCACGCTTCCCGAAGGGAGAAAGGCGGACAGGTATCCGGTAAGCGGCAGGGTCGGAACA
GGAGAGCGCACGAGGGAGCTTCCAGGGGGAAACGCCTGGTATCTTTATAGTCCTGTCGGGTTTCGCCACC
TCTGACTTGAGCGTCGATTTTTGTGATGCTCGTCAGGGGGGCGGAGCCTATGGAAAAACGCCAGCAACGC
GGCCTTTTTACGGTTCCTGGCCTTTTGCTGGCCTTTTGCTCACATGTTCTTTCCTGCGTTATCCCCTGAT
TCTGTGGATAACCGTATTACCGCCTTTGAGTGAGCTGATACCGCTCGCCGCAGCCGAACGACCGAGCGCA
GCGAGTCAGTGAGCGAGGAAGCGGAAGAGCGCCCAATACGCAAACCGCCTCTCCCCGCGCGTTGGCCGAT
TCATTAATGCAGCTGGCACGACAGGTTTCCCGACTGGAAAGCGGGCAGTGAGCGCAACGCAATTAATGTG
AGTTAGCTCACTCATTAGGCACCCCAGGCTTTACACTTTATGCTTCCGGCTCGTATGTTGTGTGGAATTG
TGAGCGGATAACAATTTCACACAGGAAACAGCTATGACCATGATTACGCCAAGCGCGCAATTAACCCTCA
CTAAAGGGAACAAAAGCTGGAGCTGCAAGCTTAATGTAGTCTTATGCAATACTCTTGTAGTCTTGCAACA
TGGTAACGATGAGTTAGCAACATGCCTTACAAGGAGAGAAAAAGCACCGTGCATGCCGATTGGTGGAAGT
AAGGTGGTACGATCGTGCCTTATTAGGAAGGCAACAGACGGGTCTGACATGGATTGGACGAACCACTGAA
TTGCCGCATTGCAGAGATATTGTATTTAAGTGCCTAGCTCGATACATAAACGGGTCTCTCTGGTTAGACC
AGATCTGAGCCTGGGAGCTCTCTGGCTAACTAGGGAACCCACTGCTTAAGCCTCAATAAAGCTTGCCTTG
AGTGCTTCAAGTAGTGTGTGCCCGTCTGTTGTGTGACTCTGGTAACTAGAGATCCCTCAGACCCTTTTAG
TCAGTGTGGAAAATCTCTAGCAGTGGCGCCCGAACAGGGACTTGAAAGCGAAAGGGAAACCAGAGGAGCT
CTCTCGACGCAGGACTCGGCTTGCTGAAGCGCGCACGGCAAGAGGCGAGGGGCGGCGACTGGTGAGTACG
CCAAAAATTTTGACTAGCGGAGGCTAGAAGGAGAGAGATGGGTGCGAGAGCGTCAGTATTAAGCGGGGGA
GAATTAGATCGCGATGGGAAAAAATTCGGTTAAGGCCAGGGGGAAAGAAAAAATATAAATTAAAACATAT
AGTATGGGCAAGCAGGGAGCTAGAACGATTCGCAGTTAATCCTGGCCTGTTAGAAACATCAGAAGGCTGT
AGACAAATACTGGGACAGCTACAACCATCCCTTCAGACAGGATCAGAAGAACTTAGATCATTATATAATA
CAGTAGCAACCCTCTATTGTGTGCATCAAAGGATAGAGATAAAAGACACCAAGGAAGCTTTAGACAAGAT
AGAGGAAGAGCAAAACAAAAGTAAGACCACCGCACAGCAAGCGGCCGCTGATCTTCAGACCTGGAGGAGG
AGATATGAGGGACAATTGGAGAAGTGAATTATATAAATATAAAGTAGTAAAAATTGAACCATTAGGAGTA
GCACCCACCAAGGCAAAGAGAAGAGTGGTGCAGAGAGAAAAAAGAGCAGTGGGAATAGGAGCTTTGTTCC
TTGGGTTCTTGGGAGCAGCAGGAAGCACTATGGGCGCAGCGTCAATGACGCTGACGGTACAGGCCAGACA
ATTATTGTCTGGTATAGTGCAGCAGCAGAACAATTTGCTGAGGGCTATTGAGGCGCAACAGCATCTGTTG
CAACTCACAGTCTGGGGCATCAAGCAGCTCCAGGCAAGAATCCTGGCTGTGGAAAGATACCTAAAGGATC
AACAGCTCCTGGGGATTTGGGGTTGCTCTGGAAAACTCATTTGCACCACTGCTGTGCCTTGGAATGCTAG
TTGGAGTAATAAATCTCTGGAACAGATTTGGAATCACACGACCTGGATGGAGTGGGACAGAGAAATTAAC
AATTACACAAGCTTAATACACTCCTTAATTGAAGAATCGCAAAACCAGCAAGAAAAGAATGAACAAGAAT
TATTGGAATTAGATAAATGGGCAAGTTTGTGGAATTGGTTTAACATAACAAATTGGCTGTGGTATATAAA
ATTATTCATAATGATAGTAGGAGGCTTGGTAGGTTTAAGAATAGTTTTTGCTGTACTTTCTATAGTGAAT
AGAGTTAGGCAGGGATATTCACCATTATCGTTTCAGACCCACCTCCCAACCCCGAGGGGACCCAGAGAGG
GCCTATTTCCCATGATTCCTTCATATTTGCATATACGATACAAGGCTGTTAGAGAGATAATTAGAATTAA
TTTGACTGTAAACACAAAGATATTAGTACAAAATACGTGACGTAGAAAGTAATAATTTCTTGGGTAGTTT
GCAGTTTTAAAATTATGTTTTAAAATGGACTATCATATGCTTACCGTAACTTGAAAGTATTTCGATTTCT
TGGCTTTATATATCTTGTGGAAAGGACGAAACACCGTGACGAAAATAGTTGTCCAAGTTTTAGAGCTAGA
AATAGCAAGTTAAAATAAGGCTAGTCCGTTATCAACTTGAAAAAGTGGCACCGAGTCGGTGCTTTTTTAA
GCTTGGCGTAACTAGATCTTGAGACAAATGGCAGTATTCATCCACAATTTTAAAAGAAAAGGGGGGATTG
GGGGGTACAGTGCAGGGGAAAGAATAGTAGACATAATAGCAACAGACATACAAACTAAAGAATTACAAAA
ACAAATTACAAAAATTCAAAATTTTCGGGTTTATTACAGGGACAGCAGAGATCCACTTTGGCGCCGGCTC
GAGGGGG
