>Addgene plasmid #77428 | TPK1 gRNA (BRDN0001146096) | depositor partial sequence | sequence record 144888 | Target Sequence
TGACGAAAATAGTTGTCCAA
