>Addgene plasmid #77428 | TPK1 gRNA (BRDN0001146096) | addgene partial sequence | sequence record 187741 | hU6-F
TAGAAAGTAATAATTTCTTGGGTAGTTTGCAGTTTTAAAATTATGTTTTAAAATGGACTATCATATGCTT
ACCGTAACTTGAAAGTATTTCGATTTCTTGGCTTTATATATCTTGTGGAAAGGACGAAACACCGTGACGA
AAATAGTTGTCCAAGTTTTAGAGCTAGAAATAGCAAGTTAAAATAAGGCTAGTCCGTTATCAACTTGAAA
AAGTGGCACCGAGTCGGTGCTTTTTTAAGCTTGGCGTAACTAGATCTTGAGACAAATGGCAGTATTCATC
CACAATTTTAAAAGAAAAGGGGGGATTGGGGGGTACAGTGCAGGGGAAAGAATAGTAGACATAATAGCAA
CAGACATACAAACTAAAGAATTACAAAAACAAATTACAAAAATTCAAAATTTTCGGGTTTATTACAGGGA
CAGCAGAGATCCACTTTGGCGCCGGCTCGAGGGGGCCCGGGTGCAAAGATGGATAAAGTTTTAAACAGAG
AGGAATCTTTGCAGCTAATGGACCTTCTAGGTCTTGAAAGGAGTGGGAATTGGCTCCGGTGCCCGTCAGT
GGGCAGAGCG
